>Addgene plasmid #79927 | pCMV-EPN-12 | addgene partial sequence | sequence record 162329 | CMV-F 5'-CGCAAATGGGCGGTAGGCGTG-3'
TCTCTGGCTAACTAGAGAACCCACTGCTTACTGGCTTATCGAAATTAATACGACTCACTATAGGGAGACC
CAAGCTGGCTAGCGTTTAAACGGGCCCTCTAGAATTATCGATCCGGAGGTACCATGAAGATCGAAGAGCT
GTTCAAGAAACACAAGATCGTTGCCGTGCTGCGTGCCAATAGTGTGGAAGAAGCGAAAAAGAAAGCGCTG
GCGGTTTTCCTGGGCGGCGTTCATCTGATTGAAATTACCTTTACCGTGCCGGATGCGGATACCGTGATTA
AGGAACTGAGCTTTCTGAAGGAAATGGGCGCGATTATTGGTGCGGGCACCGTGACCAGCGTGGAGCAGTG
CCGTAAAGCGGTGGAAAGTGGCGCCGAATTCATTGTGAGTCCGCACCTGGACGAGGAAATTAGCCAATTT
TGCAAGGAGAAGGGTGTGTTCTATATGCCAGGCGTTATGACCCCGACCGAACTGGTGAAAGCCATGAAAC
TGGGCCATACCATCTTAAAACTGTTTCCGGGTGAGGTGGTGGGTCCGCAGTTTGTTAAAGCGATGAAAGG
TCCGTTTCCGAATGTGAAATTTGTGCCAACCGGCGGTGTTAATCTGGACAATGTGTGCGAATGGTTCAAA
GCGGGCGTGCTGGCCGTGGGCGTGGGCAGCGCGTTAGTGAAAGGCACCCCGGTGGAAGTGGCGGAAAAGG
CCAAGGCGTTCGTTGAGAAGATTCGTGGCTGCACCGAACAGAAACTGATTAGCGAAGAAGATCTGCAGTC
TCGTCCGGAACCGACCGCACCGCCGGAAGAATCTTTCCGTTCTGGTGTTGAAACCACCACGCCACCGCAA
AAACAGGAGCCGATCGACAAAGAACTGTACCCGCTGACCTCTCTGCGTTCTCTG
