>Addgene plasmid #79927 | pCMV-EPN-12 | addgene partial sequence | sequence record 162330 | Bglob-pA-R 5'-ttttggcagagggaaaaaga-3'
ATAATTACACACTTTGTCTTTGACTTCTTTTTCTTCTTCTGAGAAGACGGGTCGTTACCGAACAGAGAAC
GCAGAGAGGTCAGCGGGTACAGTTCTTTGTCGATCGGCTCCTGTTTTTGCGGTGGCGTGGTGGTTTCAAC
ACCAGAACGGAAAGATTCTTCCGGCGGTGCGGTCGGTTCCGGACGAGACTGCAGATCTTCTTCGCTAATC
AGTTTCTGTTCGGTGCAGCCACGAATCTTCTCAACGAACGCCTTGGCCTTTTCCGCCACTTCCACCGGGG
TGCCTTTCACTAACGCGCTGCCCACGCCCACGGCCAGCACGCCCGCTTTGAACCATTCGCACACATTGTC
CAGATTAACACCGCCGGTTGGCACAAATTTCACATTCGGAAACGGACCTTTCATCGCTTTAACAAACTGC
GGACCCACCACCTCACCCGGAAACAGTTTTAAGATGGTATGGCCCAGTTTCATGGCTTTCACCAGTTCGG
TCGGGGTCATAACGCCTGGCATATAGAACACACCCTTCTCCTTGCAAAATTGGCTAATTTCCTCGTCCAG
GTGCGGACTCACAATGAATTCGGCGCCACTTTCCACCGCTTTACGGCACTGCTCCACGCTGGTCACGGTG
CCCGCACCAATAATCGCGCCCATTTCCTTCAGAAAGCTCAGTTCCTTAATCACGGTATCCGCATCCGGCA
CGGTAAAGGTAATTTCAATCAGATGAACGCCGCCCAGGAAAACCGCCAGCGCTTTCTTTTTCGCTTCTTC
CACACTATTGGCACGCAGCACGGCAACGATCTTGTGTTTCTTGAACAGCTCTTCGATCTTCATGGTACCT
CCGGATCGATAATTCTAGAGGGCCCGTTTAAACGCTAGCCAGCTTGGGTCTCCCTATAGTGAGTCGTATT
AATTTCGATAAGCCAGTAAGCAGTGGGTTCTCTAGTTAGCCAGAGAGCTCTGCTTATATAGA
