>Addgene plasmid #79927 | pCMV-EPN-12 | addgene partial sequence | sequence record 162331 | EPN-12
CTAGAATTATCGATCCGGAGGTACCATGAAGATCGAAGAGCTGTTCAAGAAACACAAGATCGTTGCCGTG
CTGCGTGCCAATAGTGTGGAAGAAGCGAAAAAGAAAGCGCTGGCGGTTTTCCTGGGCGGCGTTCATCTGA
TTGAAATTACCTTTACCGTGCCGGATGCGGATACCGTGATTAAGGAACTGAGCTTTCTGAAGGAAATGGG
CGCGATTATTGGTGCGGGCACCGTGACCAGCGTGGAGCAGTGCCGTAAAGCGGTGGAAAGTGGCGCCGAA
TTCATTGTGAGTCCGCACCTGGACGAGGAAATTAGCCAATTTTGCAAGGAGAAGGGTGTGTTCTATATGC
CAGGCGTTATGACCCCGACCGAACTGGTGAAAGCCATGAAACTGGGCCATACCATCTTAAAACTGTTTCC
GGGTGAGGTGGTGGGTCCGCAGTTTGTTAAAGCGATGAAAGGTCCGTTTCCGAATGTGAAATTTGTGCCA
ACCGGCGGTGTTAATCTGGACAATGTGTGCGAATGGTTCAAAGCGGGCGTGCTGGCCGTGGGCGTGGGCA
GCGCGTTAGTGAAAGGCACCCCGGTGGAAGTGGCGGAAAAGGCCAAGGCGTTCGTTGAGAAGATTCGTGG
CTGCACCGAACAGAAACTGATTAGCGAAGAAGATCTGCAGTCTCGTCCGGAACCGACCGCACCGCCGGAA
GAATCTTTCCGTTCTGGTGTTGAAACCACCACGCCACCGCAAAAACAGGAGCCGATCGACAAAGAACTGT
ACCCGCTGACCTCTCTGCGTTCTCTGTTCGGTAACGACCCGTCTTCTCAGAAGAAGAAAAAGAAGTCAAA
GACAAAGTGTGTAATTATGTGACTCGAGAAGCTTGCTAGCAGATCTT
