[The description below was written by a language model from this plasmid's Addgene catalogue record.]
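Description:
pCMV-EPN-12 is a mammalian expression plasmid built on a pCMV backbone (about 5.4 kb without insert), with the insert cloned between the KpnI and XhoI sites. It is maintained in E. coli as a high-copy plasmid under ampicillin selection, and it carries a neomycin resistance marker that allows G418 selection of transfected mammalian cells. The record lists the vector type as both mammalian and bacterial expression. No feature table is provided, so the promoter is not explicitly annotated, although the backbone name implies that the insert is driven by the cytomegalovirus immediate-early promoter. The origin of replication and polyadenylation signal are likewise not stated.

The insert, EPN-12, is summarised in the record as I3-01p-myc-Late1-CaaX1, a fusion reading from N- to C-terminus. I3-01 is a designed self-assembling protein nanocage subunit; the meaning of the "p" suffix is not explained in the record. The myc epitope tag allows detection by immunoblotting or immunostaining. "Late1" appears to denote a late-domain-type motif, the kind of short peptide viruses use to recruit the cellular ESCRT machinery for membrane scission. "CaaX1" indicates a C-terminal CaaX box, a prenylation signal that attaches a lipid anchor and directs the protein to membranes. Together these modules combine self-assembly, membrane binding and ESCRT recruitment, which fits the associated study on designed proteins that induce release of nanocage-containing extracellular vesicles (enveloped protein nanocages, EPNs). The construct appears to be one variant in a series testing alternative membrane-targeting and budding elements, and would be used by transfecting cultured mammalian cells to study vesicle biogenesis and release.
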