Addgene plasmid #79927: pCMV-EPN-12
Purpose: I3-01p-myc-Late1-CaaX1
Depositing lab: Neil King. Depositing organization: University of Washington. Publication: Designed proteins induce the formation of nanocage-containing extracellular vesicles. Votteler J, Ogohara C, Yi S, Hsia Y, Nattermann U, Belnap DM, King NP, Sundquist WI. Nature. 2016 Dec 8;540(7632):292-295. doi: 10.1038/nature20607. Epub 2016 Nov 30. PubMed 27919066.
Backbone
  Vector backbone: pCMV
  Backbone size w/o insert (bp): 5443
  Modifications to backbone: Inserts were cloned into the Kpn1 and Xho1 sites
  Vector type: Mammalian Expression, Bacterial Expression
  Selectable markers: Neomycin (select with G418)
Growth in bacteria
  Bacterial resistance: Ampicillin, 100 μg/mL
  Growth temperature: 37°C
  Growth strain: DH5alpha
  Copy number: High Copy
Gene/Insert
  Gene/Insert name: EPN-12
Terms and licenses: Academic/Nonprofit Terms; Industry Terms: Not Available to Industry
How to cite: pCMV-EPN-12 was a gift from Neil King (Addgene plasmid # 79927 ; http://n2t.net/addgene:79927 ; RRID:Addgene_79927)
